LOCUS       Exported 868 bp ds-DNA linear SYN 18-MAY-2021
DEFINITION  Expresses the S. pyogenes sgRNA from the 7SK promoter.
ACCESSION   .
VERSION     .
KEYWORDS    ph7SK-gRNA
SOURCE      synthetic DNA construct
  ORGANISM  synthetic DNA construct
REFERENCE   1 (bases 1 to 868)
  AUTHORS   Kabadi AM, Ousterout DG, Hilton IB, Gersbach CA
  TITLE     Multiplex CRISPR/Cas9-based genome engineering from a single
            lentiviral vector.
  JOURNAL   Nucleic Acids Res. 2014 Aug 13. pii: gku749.
  PUBMED    25122746
REFERENCE   2 (bases 1 to 868)
  AUTHORS   .
  TITLE     Direct Submission
  JOURNAL   Exported May 18, 2021 from SnapGene Server 1.1.58
            http://www.snapgene.com
FEATURES             Location/Qualifiers
     source          1..868
                     /organism="synthetic DNA construct"
                     /mol_type="other DNA"
     misc_RNA        321..396
                     /label=gRNA scaffold
                     /note="guide RNA scaffold for the Streptococcus pyogenes
                     CRISPR/Cas9 system"
     primer_bind     complement(452..472)
                     /label=T3
                     /note="T3 promoter, forward primer"
     promoter        complement(452..470)
                     /label=T3 promoter
                     /note="promoter for bacteriophage T3 RNA polymerase"
     primer_bind     complement(491..507)
                     /label=M13 rev
                     /note="common sequencing primer, one of multiple similar
                     variants"
     primer_bind     complement(491..507)
                     /label=M13 Reverse
                     /note="In lacZ gene. Also called M13-rev"
     primer_bind     complement(504..526)
                     /label=M13/pUC Reverse
                     /note="In lacZ gene"
     protein_bind    515..531
                     /label=lac operator
                     /bound_moiety="lac repressor encoded by lacI"
                     /note="The lac repressor binds to the lac operator to
                     inhibit transcription in E. coli. This inhibition can be
                     relieved by adding lactose or
                     isopropyl-beta-D-thiogalactopyranoside (IPTG)."
     promoter        complement(539..569)
                     /label=lac promoter
                     /note="promoter for the E. coli lac operon"
     protein_bind    584..605
                     /label=CAP binding site
                     /bound_moiety="E. coli catabolite activator protein"
                     /note="CAP binding activates transcription in the presence
                     of cAMP."
     primer_bind     complement(722..739)
                     /label=L4440
                     /note="L4440 vector, forward primer"
ORIGIN
        1 gactcactat agggcgaatt gggtaccttt aattctagta ctatgcatcg tctcattgtc
       61 tgcagtattt agcatgcccc acccatctgc aaggcattct ggatagtgtc aaaacagccg
      121 gaaatcaagt ccgtttatct caaactttag cattttggga ataaatgata tttgctatgc
      181 tggttaaatt agattttagt taaatttcct gctgaagctc tagtacgata agcaacttga
      241 cctaagtgta aagttgagac ttccttcagg tttatatagc ttgtgcgccg cttgggtacc
      301 tcgggtcttc gagaagacct gttttagagc tagaaatagc aagttaaaat aaggctagtc
      361 cgttatcaac ttgaaaaagt ggcaccgagt cggtgctttt tttctcggac tgatgacctg
      421 agacgccgcg gtggagctcc agcttttgtt ccctttagtg agggttaatt gcgcgcttgg
      481 cgtaatcatg gtcatagctg tttcctgtgt gaaattgtta tccgctcaca attccacaca
      541 acatacgagc cggaagcata aagtgtaaag cctggggtgc ctaatgagtg agctaactca
      601 cattaattgc gttgcgctca ctgcccgctt tccagtcggg aaacctgtcg tgccagctgc
      661 attaatgaat cggccaacgc gcggggagag gcggtttgcg tattgggcgc tcttccgctt
      721 cctcgctcac tgactcgctg cgctcggtcg ttcggctgcg gcgagcggta tcagctcact
      781 caaaggcggt aatacggtta tccacagaat caggggataa cgcaggaaag aacatgtgag
      841 caaaaggcca gcaaaaggcc aggaaccg
//
