[The description below was written by a language model from this plasmid's Addgene catalogue record and the feature table of its GenBank file.]
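Description:
ph7SK-gRNA is an empty-backbone mammalian expression plasmid for CRISPR work, built on the pzDonor backbone (listed at about 3.5 kb) and designed to express a Streptococcus pyogenes single guide RNA from the human 7SK promoter. 7SK is an RNA polymerase III promoter, a class well suited to producing short, defined, non-polyadenylated transcripts such as sgRNAs in human cells. As supplied, the plasmid carries no target-specific protospacer. The user inserts a targeting sequence by restriction enzyme cloning upstream of the invariant gRNA scaffold, which is the portion that Cas9 binds. The plasmid is maintained in E. coli under kanamycin selection; its copy number is recorded as unknown. No Cas9 coding sequence is recorded, so the nuclease or a dCas9 effector would have to be provided separately.

The available feature table covers only an 868 bp stretch of the plasmid, not the whole construct. Within that segment the annotated payload element is the S. pyogenes gRNA scaffold. It is followed by standard cloning-vector remnants: a T3 promoter, M13 reverse and related primer sites, the lac promoter with its operator and CAP binding site, and an L4440 primer site. The 7SK promoter itself, the kanamycin resistance gene and the origin of replication are not annotated in this partial record, although the region preceding the scaffold is where the promoter would be expected. The associated publication concerns multiplex Cas9 genome engineering from a single lentiviral vector. This suggests the plasmid is one of a set of sgRNA cassettes driven by distinct promoters, but the record does not describe an assembly scheme.
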