Addgene plasmid #53189: ph7SK-gRNA
Purpose: (Empty Backbone) Expresses the S. pyogenes sgRNA from the 7SK promoter
Depositing lab: Charles Gersbach. Depositing organization: Duke University. Publication: Multiplex CRISPR/Cas9-based genome engineering from a single lentiviral vector. Kabadi AM, Ousterout DG, Hilton IB, Gersbach CA. Nucleic Acids Res. 2014 Aug 13. pii: gku749. 10.1093/nar/gku749 PubMed 25122746.
Backbone
  Vector backbone: pzDonor
  Backbone size (bp): 3504
  Vector type: Mammalian Expression, CRISPR
  Promoter: human 7SK
Growth in bacteria
  Bacterial resistance: Kanamycin, 50 μg/mL
  Growth temperature: 37°C
  Growth strain: DH5alpha
  Copy number: Unknown
Gene/Insert
  Cloning method: Restriction Enzyme
  Sequencing primers: 3′ M13 Reverse
Terms and licenses: Academic/Nonprofit Terms; Industry Terms: Not Available to Industry
How to cite: ph7SK-gRNA was a gift from Charles Gersbach (Addgene plasmid # 53189 ; http://n2t.net/addgene:53189 ; RRID:Addgene_53189)
