LOCUS       Exported 3504 bp ds-DNA circular SYN 12-MAY-2021
DEFINITION  Expresses the S. pyogenes sgRNA from the 7SK promoter.
ACCESSION   .
VERSION     .
KEYWORDS    ph7SK-gRNA
SOURCE      synthetic DNA construct
  ORGANISM  synthetic DNA construct
REFERENCE   1 (bases 1 to 3504)
  AUTHORS   Kabadi AM, Ousterout DG, Hilton IB, Gersbach CA
  TITLE     Multiplex CRISPR/Cas9-based genome engineering from a single
            lentiviral vector.
  JOURNAL   Nucleic Acids Res. 2014 Aug 13. pii: gku749.
  PUBMED    25122746
REFERENCE   2 (bases 1 to 3504)
  AUTHORS   .
  TITLE     Direct Submission
  JOURNAL   Exported May 12, 2021 from SnapGene Server 1.1.58
            http://www.snapgene.com
FEATURES             Location/Qualifiers
     source          1..3504
                     /organism="synthetic DNA construct"
                     /mol_type="other DNA"
     rep_origin      complement(3..458)
                     /direction=LEFT
                     /label=f1 ori
                     /note="f1 bacteriophage origin of replication; arrow
                     indicates direction of (+) strand synthesis"
     primer_bind     complement(140..161)
                     /label=F1ori-F
                     /note="F1 origin, forward primer"
     primer_bind     352..371
                     /label=F1ori-R
                     /note="F1 origin, reverse primer"
     primer_bind     585..607
                     /label=M13/pUC Forward
                     /note="In lacZ gene"
     primer_bind     599..616
                     /label=M13 Forward
                     /note="In lacZ gene. Also called M13-F20 or M13 (-21)
                     Forward"
     primer_bind     600..616
                     /label=M13 fwd
                     /note="common sequencing primer, one of multiple similar
                     variants"
     primer_bind     626..645
                     /label=T7
                     /note="T7 promoter, forward primer"
     promoter        626..644
                     /label=T7 promoter
                     /note="promoter for bacteriophage T7 RNA polymerase"
     misc_RNA        952..1027
                     /label=gRNA scaffold
                     /note="guide RNA scaffold for the Streptococcus pyogenes
                     CRISPR/Cas9 system"
     primer_bind     complement(1083..1103)
                     /label=T3
                     /note="T3 promoter, forward primer"
     promoter        complement(1083..1101)
                     /label=T3 promoter
                     /note="promoter for bacteriophage T3 RNA polymerase"
     primer_bind     complement(1122..1138)
                     /label=M13 rev
                     /note="common sequencing primer, one of multiple similar
                     variants"
     primer_bind     complement(1122..1138)
                     /label=M13 Reverse
                     /note="In lacZ gene. Also called M13-rev"
     primer_bind     complement(1135..1157)
                     /label=M13/pUC Reverse
                     /note="In lacZ gene"
     protein_bind    1146..1162
                     /label=lac operator
                     /bound_moiety="lac repressor encoded by lacI"
                     /note="The lac repressor binds to the lac operator to
                     inhibit transcription in E. coli. This inhibition can be
                     relieved by adding lactose or
                     isopropyl-beta-D-thiogalactopyranoside (IPTG)."
     promoter        complement(1170..1200)
                     /label=lac promoter
                     /note="promoter for the E. coli lac operon"
     protein_bind    1215..1236
                     /label=CAP binding site
                     /bound_moiety="E. coli catabolite activator protein"
                     /note="CAP binding activates transcription in the presence
                     of cAMP."
     primer_bind     complement(1353..1370)
                     /label=L4440
                     /note="L4440 vector, forward primer"
     rep_origin      complement(1524..2112)
                     /direction=LEFT
                     /label=ori
                     /note="high-copy-number ColE1/pMB1/pBR322/pUC origin of
                     replication"
     primer_bind     complement(1604..1623)
                     /label=pBR322ori-F
                     /note="pBR322 origin, forward primer"
     CDS             complement(2189..2983)
                     /codon_start=1
                     /gene="aph(3')-II (or nptII)"
                     /product="aminoglycoside phosphotransferase from Tn5"
                     /label=NeoR/KanR
                     /note="confers resistance to neomycin, kanamycin, and G418
                     (Geneticin(R))"
                     /translation="MIEQDGLHAGSPAAWVERLFGYDWAQQTIGCSDAAVFRLSAQGRP
                     VLFVKTDLSGALNELQDEAARLSWLATTGVPCAAVLDVVTEAGRDWLLLGEVPGQDLLS
                     SHLAPAEKVSIMADAMRRLHTLDPATCPFDHQAKHRIERARTRMEAGLVDQDDLDEEHQ
                     GLAPAELFARLKASMPDGEDLVVTHGDACLPNIMVENGRFSGFIDCGRLGVADRYQDIA
                     LATRDIAEELGGEWADRFLVLYGIAAPDSQRIAFYRLLDEFF"
     primer_bind     complement(2300..2319)
                     /label=Neo-F
                     /note="Neomycin resistance gene, forward primer"
     primer_bind     2910..2929
                     /label=Neo-R
                     /note="Neomycin resistance gene, reverse primer"
     promoter        complement(3018..3375)
                     /label=SV40 promoter
                     /note="SV40 enhancer and early promoter"
     rep_origin      3032..3167
                     /label=SV40 ori
                     /note="SV40 origin of replication"
     primer_bind     complement(3086..3105)
                     /label=SV40pro-F
                     /note="SV40 promoter/origin, forward primer"
     primer_bind     3332..3352
                     /label=pBABE 3'
                     /note="SV40 enhancer, reverse primer for pBABE vectors"
     promoter        complement(3377..3481)
                     /gene="bla"
                     /label=AmpR promoter
ORIGIN
        1 ctaaattgta agcgttaata ttttgttaaa attcgcgtta aatttttgtt aaatcagctc
       61 attttttaac caataggccg aaatcggcaa aatcccttat aaatcaaaag aatagaccga
      121 gatagggttg agtgttgttc cagtttggaa caagagtcca ctattaaaga acgtggactc
      181 caacgtcaaa ggnnnnnnnn nnnnnnnnnn nnnnnnnnnn nnnnnnnnnn nnnnnnnnnn
      241 ntnnnnnnnn nnnnnnnnnn nnnnnnnnnn nnnnnnnnnn nnnnnnnnnn nnnnnnnnnn
      301 nnnnnnnnnn nnnnnnnnnn nnnnnnnnnn nnngnnnnnn nnnnnnnnnn nnnnnnnnnn
      361 nnnnnnnnnn nnnnnnnnnn nnnnnnnnnn nnnnnnnnnn nnnnnnnnnn nnnnnnnnnn
      421 nnnnnnnnnn nnnnnnnnnn nnnnnnnnnn nnnnnnnncc cattcgccat tcaggctgcg
      481 caactgttgg gaagggcgat cggtgcgggc ctcttcgcta ttacgccagc tggcgaaagg
      541 gggatgtgct gcaaggcgat taagttgggt aacgccaggg ttttcccagt cacgacgttg
      601 taaaacgacg gccagtgagc gcgcgtaata cgactcacta tagggcgaat tgggtacctt
      661 taattctagt actatgcatc gtctcattgt ctgcagtatt tagcatgccc cacccatctg
      721 caaggcattc tggatagtgt caaaacagcc ggaaatcaag tccgtttatc tcaaacttta
      781 gcattttggg aataaatgat atttgctatg ctggttaaat tagattttag ttaaatttcc
      841 tgctgaagct ctagtacgat aagcaacttg acctaagtgt aaagttgaga cttccttcag
      901 gtttatatag cttgtgcgcc gcttgggtac ctcgggtctt cgagaagacc tgttttagag
      961 ctagaaatag caagttaaaa taaggctagt ccgttatcaa cttgaaaaag tggcaccgag
     1021 tcggtgcttt ttttctcgga ctgatgacct gagacgccgc ggtggagctc cagcttttgt
     1081 tccctttagt gagggttaat tgcgcgcttg gcgtaatcat ggtcatagct gtttcctgtg
     1141 tgaaattgtt atccgctcac aattccacac aacatacgag ccggaagcat aaagtgtaaa
     1201 gcctggggtg cctaatgagt gagctaactc acattaattg cgttgcgctc actgcccgct
     1261 ttccagtcgg gaaacctgtc gtgccagctg cattaatgaa tcggccaacg cgcggggaga
     1321 ggcggtttgc gtattgggcg ctcttccgct tcctcgctca ctgactcgct gcgctcggtc
     1381 gttcggctgc ggcgagcggt atcagctcac tcaaaggcgg taatacggtt atccacagaa
     1441 tcaggggata acgcaggaaa gaacatgtga gcaaaaggcc agcaaaaggc caggaaccgt
     1501 aaaaaggccg cgttgctggc gtttttccat aggctccgcc cccctgacga gcatcacaaa
     1561 aatcgacgct caagtcagag gtggcgaaac ccgacaggac tataaagata ccaggcgttt
     1621 ccccctggaa gctccctcgt gcgctctcct gttccgaccc tgccgcttac cggatacctg
     1681 tccgcctttc tcccttcggg aagcgtggcg ctttctcata gctcacgctg taggtatctc
     1741 agttcggtgt aggtcgttcg ctccaagctg ggctgtgtgc acgaaccccc cgttcagccc
     1801 gaccgctgcg ccttatccgg taactatcgt cttgagtcca acccggtaag acacgactta
     1861 tcgccactgg cagcagccac tggtaacagg attagcagag cgaggtatgt aggcggtgct
     1921 acagagttct tgaagtggtg gcctaactac ggctacacta gaaggacagt atttggtatc
     1981 tgcgctctgc tgaagccagt taccttcgga aaaagagttg gtagctcttg atccggcaaa
     2041 caaaccaccg ctggtagcgg tggttttttt gtttgcaagc agcagattac gcgcagaaaa
     2101 aaaggatctc aagaagatcc tttgatcttt tctacggggt ctgacgctca gtggaacgaa
     2161 aactcacgtt aagggatttt ggtcatgatc agaagaactc gtcaagaagg cgatagaagg
     2221 cgatgcgctg cgaatcggga gcggcgatac cgtaaagcac gaggaagcgg tcagcccatt
     2281 cgccgccaag ctcttcagca atatcacggg tagccaacgc tatgtcctga tagcggtccg
     2341 ccacacccag ccggccacag tcgatgaatc cagaaaagcg gccattttcc accatgatat
     2401 tcggcaagca ggcatcgcca tgggtcacga cgagatcctc gccgtcgggc atgctcgcct
     2461 tgagcctggc gaacagttcg gctggcgcga gcccctgatg ctcttcgtcc agatcatcct
     2521 gatcgacaag accggcttcc atccgagtac gtgctcgctc gatgcgatgt ttcgcttggt
     2581 ggtcgaatgg gcaggtagcc ggatcaagcg tatgcagccg ccgcattgca tcagccatga
     2641 tggatacttt ctcggcagga gcaaggtgag atgacaggag atcctgcccc ggcacttcgc
     2701 ccaatagcag ccagtccctt cccgcttcag tgacaacgtc gagcacagct gcgcaaggaa
     2761 cgcccgtcgt ggccagccac gatagccgcg ctgcctcgtc ttgcagttca ttcagggcac
     2821 cggacaggtc ggtcttgaca aaaagaaccg ggcgcccctg cgctgacagc cggaacacgg
     2881 cggcatcaga gcagccgatt gtctgttgtg cccagtcata gccgaatagc ctctccaccc
     2941 aagcggccgg agaacctgcg tgcaatccat cttgttcaat catgcgaaac gatcctcatc
     3001 ctgtctcttg atcgatcttt gcaaaagcct aggcctccaa aaaagcctcc tcactacttc
     3061 tggaatagct cagaggccga ggcggcctcg gcctctgcat aaataaaaaa aattagtcag
     3121 ccatggggcg gagaatgggc ggaactgggc ggagttaggg gcgggatggg cggagttagg
     3181 ggcgggacta tggttgctga ctaattgaga tgcatgcttt gcatacttct gcctgctggg
     3241 gagcctgggg actttccaca cctggttgct gactaattga gatgcatgct ttgcatactt
     3301 ctgcctgctg gggagcctgg ggactttcca caccctaact gacacacatt ccacagctgg
     3361 ttctttccgc ctcaggactc ttcctttttc aatattattg aagcatttat cagggttatt
     3421 gtctcatgag cggatacata tttgaatgta tttagaaaaa taaacaaata ggggttccgc
     3481 gcacatttcc ccgaaaagtg ccac
//
