LOCUS       Exported 3564 bp ds-DNA circular SYN 12-MAY-2021
DEFINITION  Expresses the S. pyogenes sgRNA from the 7SK promoter.
ACCESSION   .
VERSION     .
KEYWORDS    ph7SK-gRNA
SOURCE      synthetic DNA construct
  ORGANISM  synthetic DNA construct
REFERENCE   1 (bases 1 to 3564)
  AUTHORS   Kabadi AM, Ousterout DG, Hilton IB, Gersbach CA
  TITLE     Multiplex CRISPR/Cas9-based genome engineering from a single
            lentiviral vector.
  JOURNAL   Nucleic Acids Res. 2014 Aug 13. pii: gku749.
  PUBMED    25122746
REFERENCE   2 (bases 1 to 3564)
  AUTHORS   .
  TITLE     Direct Submission
  JOURNAL   Exported May 12, 2021 from SnapGene Server 1.1.58
            http://www.snapgene.com
FEATURES             Location/Qualifiers
     source          1..3564
                     /organism="synthetic DNA construct"
                     /mol_type="other DNA"
     primer_bind     1..20
                     /label=T7
                     /note="T7 promoter, forward primer"
     promoter        1..19
                     /label=T7 promoter
                     /note="promoter for bacteriophage T7 RNA polymerase"
     misc_RNA        327..402
                     /label=gRNA scaffold
                     /note="guide RNA scaffold for the Streptococcus pyogenes
                     CRISPR/Cas9 system"
     primer_bind     complement(458..478)
                     /label=T3
                     /note="T3 promoter, forward primer"
     promoter        complement(458..476)
                     /label=T3 promoter
                     /note="promoter for bacteriophage T3 RNA polymerase"
     primer_bind     complement(497..513)
                     /label=M13 rev
                     /note="common sequencing primer, one of multiple similar
                     variants"
     primer_bind     complement(497..513)
                     /label=M13 Reverse
                     /note="In lacZ gene. Also called M13-rev"
     primer_bind     complement(510..532)
                     /label=M13/pUC Reverse
                     /note="In lacZ gene"
     protein_bind    521..537
                     /label=lac operator
                     /bound_moiety="lac repressor encoded by lacI"
                     /note="The lac repressor binds to the lac operator to
                     inhibit transcription in E. coli. This inhibition can be
                     relieved by adding lactose or
                     isopropyl-beta-D-thiogalactopyranoside (IPTG)."
     promoter        complement(545..575)
                     /label=lac promoter
                     /note="promoter for the E. coli lac operon"
     protein_bind    590..611
                     /label=CAP binding site
                     /bound_moiety="E. coli catabolite activator protein"
                     /note="CAP binding activates transcription in the presence
                     of cAMP."
     primer_bind     complement(728..745)
                     /label=L4440
                     /note="L4440 vector, forward primer"
     rep_origin      complement(899..1487)
                     /direction=LEFT
                     /label=ori
                     /note="high-copy-number ColE1/pMB1/pBR322/pUC origin of
                     replication"
     primer_bind     complement(979..998)
                     /label=pBR322ori-F
                     /note="pBR322 origin, forward primer"
     CDS             complement(1624..2418)
                     /codon_start=1
                     /gene="aph(3')-II (or nptII)"
                     /product="aminoglycoside phosphotransferase from Tn5"
                     /label=NeoR/KanR
                     /note="confers resistance to neomycin, kanamycin, and G418
                     (Geneticin(R))"
                     /translation="MIEQDGLHAGSPAAWVERLFGYDWAQQTIGCSDAAVFRLSAQGRP
                     VLFVKTDLSGALNELQDEAARLSWLATTGVPCAAVLDVVTEAGRDWLLLGEVPGQDLLS
                     SHLAPAEKVSIMADAMRRLHTLDPATCPFDHQAKHRIERARTRMEAGLVDQDDLDEEHQ
                     GLAPAELFARLKASMPDGEDLVVTHGDACLPNIMVENGRFSGFIDCGRLGVADRYQDIA
                     LATRDIAEELGGEWADRFLVLYGIAAPDSQRIAFYRLLDEFF"
     primer_bind     complement(1735..1754)
                     /label=Neo-F
                     /note="Neomycin resistance gene, forward primer"
     primer_bind     2345..2364
                     /label=Neo-R
                     /note="Neomycin resistance gene, reverse primer"
     promoter        complement(2453..2810)
                     /label=SV40 promoter
                     /note="SV40 enhancer and early promoter"
     rep_origin      2467..2602
                     /label=SV40 ori
                     /note="SV40 origin of replication"
     primer_bind     complement(2521..2540)
                     /label=SV40pro-F
                     /note="SV40 promoter/origin, forward primer"
     primer_bind     2767..2787
                     /label=pBABE 3'
                     /note="SV40 enhancer, reverse primer for pBABE vectors"
     promoter        complement(2812..2916)
                     /gene="bla"
                     /label=AmpR promoter
     rep_origin      complement(2942..3397)
                     /direction=LEFT
                     /label=f1 ori
                     /note="f1 bacteriophage origin of replication; arrow
                     indicates direction of (+) strand synthesis"
     primer_bind     complement(3079..3100)
                     /label=F1ori-F
                     /note="F1 origin, forward primer"
     primer_bind     3291..3310
                     /label=F1ori-R
                     /note="F1 origin, reverse primer"
     primer_bind     3524..3546
                     /label=M13/pUC Forward
                     /note="In lacZ gene"
     primer_bind     3538..3555
                     /label=M13 Forward
                     /note="In lacZ gene. Also called M13-F20 or M13 (-21)
                     Forward"
     primer_bind     3539..3555
                     /label=M13 fwd
                     /note="common sequencing primer, one of multiple similar
                     variants"
ORIGIN
        1 taatacgact cactataggg cgaattgggt acctttaatt ctagtactat gcatcgtctc
       61 attgtctgca gtatttagca tgccccaccc atctgcaagg cattctggat agtgtcaaaa
      121 cagccggaaa tcaagtccgt ttatctcaaa ctttagcatt ttgggaataa atgatatttg
      181 ctatgctggt taaattagat tttagttaaa tttcctgctg aagctctagt acgataagca
      241 acttgaccta agtgtaaagt tgagacttcc ttcaggttta tatagcttgt gcgccgcttg
      301 ggtacctcgg gtcttcgaga agacctgttt tagagctaga aatagcaagt taaaataagg
      361 ctagtccgtt atcaacttga aaaagtggca ccgagtcggt gctttttttc tcggactgat
      421 gacctgagac gccgcggtgg agctccagct tttgttccct ttagtgaggg ttaattgcgc
      481 gcttggcgta atcatggtca tagctgtttc ctgtgtgaaa ttgttatccg ctcacaattc
      541 cacacaacat acgagccgga agcataaagt gtaaagcctg gggtgcctaa tgagtgagct
      601 aactcacatt aattgcgttg cgctcactgc ccgctttcca gtcgggaaac ctgtcgtgcc
      661 agctgcatta atgaatcggc caacgcgcgg ggagaggcgg tttgcgtatt gggcgctctt
      721 ccgcttcctc gctcactgac tcgctgcgct cggtcgttcg gctgcggcga gcggtatcag
      781 ctcactcaaa ggcggtaata cggttatcca cagaatcagg ggataacgca ggaaagaaca
      841 tgtgagcaaa aggccagcaa aaggccagga accgtaaaaa ggccgcgttg ctggcgtttt
      901 tccataggct ccgcccccct gacgagcatc acaaaaatcg acgctcaagt cagaggtggc
      961 gaaacccgac aggactataa agataccagg cgtttccccc tggaagctcc ctcgtgcgct
     1021 ctcctgttcc gaccctgccg cttaccggat acctgtccgc ctttctccct tcgggaagcg
     1081 tggcgctttc tcatagctca cgctgtaggt atctcagttc ggtgtaggtc gttcgctcca
     1141 agctgggctg tgtgcacgaa ccccccgttc agcccgaccg ctgcgcctta tccggtaact
     1201 atcgtcttga gtccaacccg gtaagacacg acttatcgcc actggcagca gccactggta
     1261 acaggattag cagagcgagg tatgtaggcg gtgctacaga gttcttgaag tggtggccta
     1321 actacggcta cactagaaga acagtatttg gtatctgcgc tctgctgaag ccagttacct
     1381 tcggaaaaag agttggtagc tcttgatccg gcaaacaaac caccgctggt agcggtggtt
     1441 tttttgtttg caagcagcag attacgcgca gaaaaaaagg atctcaagaa gatcctttga
     1501 tcttttctac ggggtctgac gctcagtgga acgaaaactc acgttaaggg attttggtca
     1561 tgagcggata catatttgaa tgtatttaga aaaataaaca aataggggtt ccgcgcatca
     1621 tgatcagaag aactcgtcaa gaaggcgata gaaggcgatg cgctgcgaat cgggagcggc
     1681 gataccgtaa agcacgagga agcggtcagc ccattcgccg ccaagctctt cagcaatatc
     1741 acgggtagcc aacgctatgt cctgatagcg gtccgccaca cccagccggc cacagtcgat
     1801 gaatccagaa aagcggccat tttccaccat gatattcggc aagcaggcat cgccatgggt
     1861 cacgacgaga tcctcgccgt cgggcatgct cgccttgagc ctggcgaaca gttcggctgg
     1921 cgcgagcccc tgatgctctt cgtccagatc atcctgatcg acaagaccgg cttccatccg
     1981 agtacgtgct cgctcgatgc gatgtttcgc ttggtggtcg aatgggcagg tagccggatc
     2041 aagcgtatgc agccgccgca ttgcatcagc catgatggat actttctcgg caggagcaag
     2101 gtgagatgac aggagatcct gccccggcac ttcgcccaat agcagccagt cccttcccgc
     2161 ttcagtgaca acgtcgagca cagctgcgca aggaacgccc gtcgtggcca gccacgatag
     2221 ccgcgctgcc tcgtcttgca gttcattcag ggcaccggac aggtcggtct tgacaaaaag
     2281 aaccgggcgc ccctgcgctg acagccggaa cacggcggca tcagagcagc cgattgtctg
     2341 ttgtgcccag tcatagccga atagcctctc cacccaagcg gccggagaac ctgcgtgcaa
     2401 tccatcttgt tcaatcatgc gaaacgatcc tcatcctgtc tcttgatcga tctttgcaaa
     2461 agcctaggcc ttcaaaaaag cctcctcact acttctggaa tagctcagag gccgaggcgg
     2521 cctcggcctc tgcataaata aaaaaaatta gtcagccatg gggcggagaa tgggcggaac
     2581 tgggcggagt taggggcggg atgggcggag ttaggggcgg gactatggtt gctgactaat
     2641 tgagatgcat gctttgcata cttctgcctg ctggggagcc tggggacttt ccacacctgg
     2701 ttgctgacta attgagatgc atgctttgca tacttctgcc tgctggggag cctggggact
     2761 ttccacaccc taactgacac acattccaca gctggttctt tccgcctcag gactcttcct
     2821 ttttcaatat tattgaagca tttatcaggg ttattgtctc atgagcggat acatatttga
     2881 atgtatttag aaaaataaac aaataggggt tccgcgcaca tttccccgaa aagtgccacc
     2941 taaattgtaa gcgttaatat tttgttaaaa ttcgcgttaa atttttgtta aatcagctca
     3001 ttttttaacc aataggccga aatcggcaaa atcccttata aatcaaaaga atagaccgag
     3061 atagggttga gtgttgttcc agtttggaac aagagtccac tattaaagaa cgtggactcc
     3121 aacgtcaaag gnnnnnnnnn nnnnnnnnnn nnnnnnnnnn nnnnnnnnnn nnnnnnnnnn
     3181 tnnnnnnnnn nnnnnnnnnn nnnnnnnnnn nnnnnnnnnn nnnnnnnnnn nnnnnnnnnn
     3241 nnnnnnnnnn nnnnnnnnnn nnnnnnnnnn nngnnnnnnn nnnnnnnnnn nnnnnnnnnn
     3301 nnnnnnnnnn nnnnnnnnnn nnnnnnnnnn nnnnnnnnnn nnnnnnnnnn nnnnnnnnnn
     3361 nnnnnnnnnn nnnnnnnnnn nnnnnnnnnn nnnnnnnccc attcgccatt caggctgcgc
     3421 aactgttggg aagggcgatc ggtgcgggcc tcttcgctat tacgccagct ggcgaaaggg
     3481 ggatgtgctg caaggcgatt aagttgggta acgccagggt tttcccagtc acgacgttgt
     3541 aaaacgacgg ccagtgagcg cgcg
//
